>Addgene plasmid #193708 | pCDH-CMV-human MYCN-EF1-mRFP | addgene full sequence | sequence record 382113 | Addgene NGS Result
GTGATGCGGTTTTGGCAGTACATCAATGGGCGTGGATAGCGGTTTGACTCACGGGGATTTCCAAGTCTCC
ACCCCATTGACGTCAATGGGAGTTTGTTTTGGCACCAAAATCAACGGGACTTTCCAAAATGTCGTAACAA
CTCCGCCCCATTGACGCAAATGGGCGGTAGGCGTGTACGGTGGGAGGTTTATATAAGCAGAGCTCGTTTA
GTGAACCGTCAGATCGCCTGGAGACGCCATCCACGCTGTTTTGACCTCCATAGAAGATTCTAGAGCTAGC
GAATTCGGCACGAGGCTCCGGTGTGTCTGTCGGTTGCAGTGTTGGAGGTCGGCGCCGGCCCCCGCCTTCC
GCGCCCCCCACGGGAAGGAAGCACCCCCGGTATTAAAACGAACGGGGCGGAAAGAAGCCCTCAGTCGCCG
GCCGGGAGGCGAGCCGATGCCGAGCTGCTCCACGTCCACCATGCCGGGCATGATCTGCAAGAACCCAGAC
CTCGAGTTTGACTCGCTACAGCCCTGCTTCTACCCGGACGAAGATGACTTCTACTTCGGCGGCCCCGACT
CGACCCCCCCGGGGGAGGACATCTGGAAGAAGTTTGAGCTGCTGCCCACGCCCCCGCTGTCGCCCAGCCG
TGGCTTCGCGGAGCACAGCTCCGAGCCCCCGAGCTGGGTCACGGAGATGCTGCTTGAGAACGAGCTGTGG
GGCAGCCCGGCCGAGGAGGACGCGTTCGGCCTGGGGGGACTGGGTGGCCTCACCCCCAACCCGGTCATCC
TCCAGGACTGCATGTGGAGCGGCTTCTCCGCCCGCGAGAAGCTGGAGCGCGCCGTGAGCGAGAAGCTGCA
GCACGGCCGCGGGCCGCCAACCGCCGGTTCCACCGCCCAGTCCCCGGGAGCCGGCGCCGCCAGCCCTGCG
GGTCGCGGGCACGGCGGGGCTGCGGGAGCCGGCCGCGCCGGGGCCGCCCTGCCCGCCGAGCTCGCCCACC
CGGCCGCCGAGTGCGTGGATCCCGCCGTGGTCTTCCCCTTTCCCGTGAACAAGCGCGAGCCAGCGCCCGT
GCCCGCAGCCCCGGCCAGTGCCCCGGCGGCGGGCCCTGCGGTCGCCTCGGGGGCGGGTATTGCCGCCCCA
GCCGGGGCCCCGGGGGTCGCCCCTCCGCGCCCAGGCGGCCGCCAGACCAGCGGCGGCGACCACAAGGCCC
TCAGTACCTCCGGAGAGGACACCCTGAGCGATTCAGATGATGAAGATGATGAAGAGGAAGATGAAGAGGA
AGAAATCGACGTGGTCACTGTGGAGAAGCGGCGTTCCTCCTCCAACACCAAGGCTGTCACCACATTCACC
ATCACTGTGCGTCCCAAGAACGCAGCCCTGGGTCCCGGGAGGGCTCAGTCCAGCGAGCTGATCCTCAAAC
GATGCCTTCCCATCCACCAGCAGCACAACTATGCCGCCCCCTCTCCCTACGTGGAGAGTGAGGATGCACC
CCCACAGAAGAAGATAAAGAGCGAGGCGTCCCCACGTCCGCTCAAGAGTGTCATCCCCCCAAAGGCTAAG
AGCTTGAGCCCCCGAAACTCTGACTCGGAGGACAGTGAGCGTCGCAGAAACCACAACATCCTGGAGCGCC
AGCGCCGCAACGACCTTCGGTCCAGCTTTCTCACGCTCAGGGACCACGTGCCGGAGTTGGTAAAGAATGA
GAAGGCCGCCAAGGTGGTCATTTTGAAAAAGGCCACTGAGTATGTCCACTCCCTCCAGGCCGAGGAGCAC
CAGCTTTTGCTGGAAAAGGAAAAATTGCAGGCAAGACAGCAGCAGTTGCTAAAGAAAATTGAACACGCTC
GGACTTGCTAGACGCTTCTCAAAACTGGACAGTCACTGCCACTTTGCACATTTTGATTTTTTTTTTAAAC
AAACATTGTGTTGACATTAAGAATGTTGGTTTACTTTCAAATCGGTCCCCTGTCGAGTTCGGCTCTGGGT
GGGCAGTAGGACCACCAGTGTGGGGTTCTGCTGGGACCTTGGAGAGCCTGCATCCCAGGATGCTGGGTGG
CCCTGCAGCCTCCTCCACCTCACCTCCATGACAGCGCTAAACGTTGGTGACGGTTGGGAGCCTCTGGGGC
TGTTGAAGTCACCTTGTGTGTTCCAAGTTTCCAAACAACAGAAAGTCATTCCTTCTTTTTAAAATGGTGC
TTAAGTTCCAGCAGATGCCACATAAGGGGTTTGCCATTTGATACCCCTGGGGAACATTTCTGTAAATACC
ATTGACACATCCGCCTTTTGTATACATCCTGGGTAATGAGAGGTGGCTTTTGCGGCCAGTATTAGACTGG
AAGTTCATACCTAAGTCCTGAATTCGAATTTAAATCGGATCCGCGGCCGCAAGGATCTGCGATCGCTCCG
GTGCCCGTCAGTGGGCAGAGCGCACATCGCCCACAGTCCCCGAGAAGTTGGGGGGAGGGGTCGGCAATTG
AACGGGTGCCTAGAGAAGGTGGCGCGGGGTAAACTGGGAAAGTGATGTCGTGTACTGGCTCCGCCTTTTT
CCCGAGGGTGGGGGAGAACCGTATATAAGTGCAGTAGTCGCCGTGAACGTTCTTTTTCGCAACGGGTTTG
CCGCCAGAACACAGCTGAAGCTTCGAGGGGCTCGCATCTCTCCTTCACGCGCCCGCCGCCCTACCTGAGG
CCGCCATCCACGCCGGTTGAGTCGCGTTCTGCCGCCTCCCGCCTGTGGTGCCTCCTGAACTGCGTCCGCC
GTCTAGGTAAGTTTAAAGCTCAGGTCGAGACCGGGCCTTTGTCCGGCGCTCCCTTGGAGCCTACCTAGAC
TCAGCCGGCTCTCCACGCTTTGCCTGACCCTGCTTGCTCAACTCTACGTCTTTGTTTCGTTTTCTGTTCT
GCGCCGTTACAGATCCAAGCTGTGACCGGCGCCTACGATATCGCCACCATGGCCAGCTCCGAGGATGTCA
TCAAAGAGTTTATGAGATTTAAGGTCAAGATGGAGGGAAGCGTCAACGGACACGAGTTCGAGATTGAGGG
AGAAGGAGAAGGCCGGCCTTACGAGGGCACACAAACCGCTAAGCTCAAGGTCACAAAAGGAGGACCCCTC
CCCTTCTCCTGGGATATTCTGAGCCCTCAGTTCCAGTACGGAAGCAAAGCCTATGTTAAACACCCTGCCG
ACATCCCTGACTATCTGAAGCTCTCCTTCCCTGAAGGCTTCAAGTGGGAGAGATTCATGAACTTCGAGGA
CGGAGGCGTGGTGACAGTCACACAAGATAGCACCCTCCAGGACGGAGAGTTTATTTATAAGGTGAAACTC
AGAGGAACCAACTTCCCCTCCGATGGCCCTGTCATGCAAAAAAAAACAATGGGATGGGAAGCCTCCACCG
AGAGAATGTATCCTGAGGATGGCGCTCTGAAAGGCGAAATTAAAATGAGACTGAAACTCAAAGACGGAGG
ACACTACGATGCCGAGGTCAAAACAACCTACAAGGCCAAGAAACAAGTGCAGCTGCCTGGCGCCTACATG
ACTGATATTAAACTCGACATTATCAGCCATAATGGGGACTACACCATCGTGGAACAATATGAGAGAGCTG
AGGGCAGACATAGCACAGGCGCTGGATAAGTCGACAATCAACCTCTGATTACAAAATTTGTGAAAGATTG
ACTGGTATTCTTAACTATGTTGCTCCTTTTACGCTATGTGGATACGCTGCTTTAATGCCTTTGTATCATG
CTATTGCTTCCCGTATGGCTTTCATTTTCTCCTCCTTGTATAAATCCTGGTTGCTGTCTCTTTATGAGGA
GTTGTGGCCCGTTGTCAGGCAACGTGGCGTGGTGTGCACTGTGTTTGCTGACGCAACCCCCACTGGTTGG
GGCATTGCCACCACCTGTCAGCTCCTTTCCGGGACTTTCGCTTTCCCCCTCCCTATTGCCACGGCGGAAC
TCATCGCCGCCTGCCTTGCCCGCTGCTGGACAGGGGCTCGGCTGTTGGGCACTGACAATTCCGTGGTGTT
GTCGGGGAAATCATCGTCCTTTCCTTGGCTGCTCGCCTGTGTTGCCACCTGGATTCTGCGCGGGACGTCC
TTCTGCTACGTCCCTTCGGCCCTCAATCCAGCGGACCTTCCTTCCCGCGCCCTGCTGCCGGCTCTGCGGC
CTCTTCCGCGTCTTCGCCTTCGCCCTCAGACGAGTCGGATCTCCCTTTGGGCCGCCTCCCCGCCTGGTAC
CTTTAAGACCAATGACTTACAAGGCAGCTGTAGATCTTAGCCACTTTTTAAAAGAAAAGGGGGGACTGGA
AGGGCTAATTCACTCCCAACGAAGATAAGATCTGCTTTTTGCTTGTACTGGGTCTCTCTGGTTAGACCAG
ATCTGAGCCTGGGAGCTCTCTGGCTAACTAGGGAACCCACTGCTTAAGCCTCAATAAAGCTTGCCTTGAG
TGCTTCAAGTAGTGTGTGCCCGTCTGTTGTGTGACTCTGGTAACTAGAGATCCCTCAGACCCTTTTAGTC
AGTGTGGAAAATCTCTAGCAGTAGTAGTTCATGTCATCTTATTATTCAGTATTTATAACTTGCAAAGAAA
TGAATATCAGAGAGTGAGAGGAACTTGTTTATTGCAGCTTATAATGGTTACAAATAAAGCAATAGCATCA
CAAATTTCACAAATAAAGCATTTTTTTCACTGCATTCTAGTTGTGGTTTGTCCAAACTCATCAATGTATC
TTATCATGTCTGGCTCTAGCTATCCCGCCCCTAACTCCGCCCATCCCGCCCCTAACTCCGCCCAGTTCCG
CCCATTCTCCGCCCCATGGCTGACTAATTTTTTTTATTTATGCAGAGGCCGAGGCCGCCTCGGCCTCTGA
GCTATTCCAGAAGTAGTGAGGAGGCTTTTTTGGAGGCCTAGACTTTTGCAGAGACCAAATTCGTAATCAT
GTCATAGCTGTTTCCTGTGTGAAATTGTTATCCGCTCACAATTCCACACAACATACGAGCCGGAAGCATA
AAGTGTAAAGCCTGGGGTGCCTAATGAGTGAGCTAACTCACATTAATTGCGTTGCGCTCACTGCCCGCTT
TCCAGTCGGGAAACCTGTCGTGCCAGCTGCATTAATGAATCGGCCAACGCGCGGGGAGAGGCGGTTTGCG
TATTGGGCGCTCTTCCGCTTCCTCGCTCACTGACTCGCTGCGCTCGGTCGTTCGGCTGCGGCGAGCGGTA
TCAGCTCACTCAAAGGCGGTAATACGGTTATCCACAGAATCAGGGGATAACGCAGGAAAGAACATGTGAG
CAAAAGGCCAGCAAAAGGCCAGGAACCGTAAAAAGGCCGCGTTGCTGGCGTTTTTCCATAGGCTCCGCCC
CCCTGACGAGCATCACAAAAATCGACGCTCAAGTCAGAGGTGGCGAAACCCGACAGGACTATAAAGATAC
CAGGCGTTTCCCCCTGGAAGCTCCCTCGTGCGCTCTCCTGTTCCGACCCTGCCGCTTACCGGATACCTGT
CCGCCTTTCTCCCTTCGGGAAGCGTGGCGCTTTCTCATAGCTCACGCTGTAGGTATCTCAGTTCGGTGTA
GGTCGTTCGCTCCAAGCTGGGCTGTGTGCACGAACCCCCCGTTCAGCCCGACCGCTGCGCCTTATCCGGT
AACTATCGTCTTGAGTCCAACCCGGTAAGACACGACTTATCGCCACTGGCAGCAGCCACTGGTAACAGGA
TTAGCAGAGCGAGGTATGTAGGCGGTGCTACAGAGTTCTTGAAGTGGTGGCCTAACTACGGCTACACTAG
AAGAACAGTATTTGGTATCTGCGCTCTGCTGAAGCCAGTTACCTTCGGAAAAAGAGTTGGTAGCTCTTGA
TCCGGCAAACAAACCACCGCTGGTAGCGGTGGTTTTTTTGTTTGCAAGCAGCAGATTACGCGCAGAAAAA
AAGGATCTCAAGAAGATCCTTTGATCTTTTCTACGGGGTCTGACGCTCAGTGGAACGAAAACTCACGTTA
AGGGATTTTGGTCATGAGATTATCAAAAAGGATCTTCACCTAGATCCTTTTAAATTAAAAATGAAGTTTT
AAATCAATCTAAAGTATATATGAGTAAACTTGGTCTGACAGTTACCAATGCTTAATCAGTGAGGCACCTA
TCTCAGCGATCTGTCTATTTCGTTCATCCATAGTTGCCTGACTCCCCGTCGTGTAGATAACTACGATACG
GGAGGGCTTACCATCTGGCCCCAGTGCTGCAATGATACCGCGAGACCCACGCTCACCGGCTCCAGATTTA
TCAGCAATAAACCAGCCAGCCGGAAGGGCCGAGCGCAGAAGTGGTCCTGCAACTTTATCCGCCTCCATCC
AGTCTATTAATTGTTGCCGGGAAGCTAGAGTAAGTAGTTCGCCAGTTAATAGTTTGCGCAACGTTGTTGC
CATTGCTACAGGCATCGTGGTGTCACGCTCGTCGTTTGGTATGGCTTCATTCAGCTCCGGTTCCCAACGA
TCAAGGCGAGTTACATGATCCCCCATGTTGTGCAAAAAAGCGGTTAGCTCCTTCGGTCCTCCGATCGTTG
TCAGAAGTAAGTTGGCCGCAGTGTTATCACTCATGGTTATGGCAGCACTGCATAATTCTCTTACTGTCAT
GCCATCCGTAAGATGCTTTTCTGTGACTGGTGAGTACTCAACCAAGTCATTCTGAGAATAGTGTATGCGG
CGACCGAGTTGCTCTTGCCCGGCGTCAATACGGGATAATACCGCGCCACATAGCAGAACTTTAAAAGTGC
TCATCATTGGAAAACGTTCTTCGGGGCGAAAACTCTCAAGGATCTTACCGCTGTTGAGATCCAGTTCGAT
GTAACCCACTCGTGCACCCAACTGATCTTCAGCATCTTTTACTTTCACCAGCGTTTCTGGGTGAGCAAAA
ACAGGAAGGCAAAATGCCGCAAAAAAGGGAATAAGGGCGACACGGAAATGTTGAATACTCATACTCTTCC
TTTTTCAATATTATTGAAGCATTTATCAGGGTTATTGTCTCATGAGCGGATACATATTTGAATGTATTTA
GAAAAATAAACAAATAGGGGTTCCGCGCACATTTCCCCGAAAAGTGCCACCTGACGTCTAAGAAACCATT
ATTATCATGACATTAACCTATAAAAATAGGCGTATCACGAGGCCCTTTCGTCTCGCGCGTTTCGGTGATG
ACGGTGAAAACCTCTGACACATGCAGCTCCCGGAGACGGTCACAGCTTGTCTGTAAGCGGATGCCGGGAG
CAGACAAGCCCGTCAGGGCGCGTCAGCGGGTGTTGGCGGGTGTCGGGGCTGGCTTAACTATGCGGCATCA
GAGCAGATTGTACTGAGAGTGCACCATATGCGGTGTGAAATACCGCACAGATGCGTAAGGAGAAAATACC
GCATCAGGCGCCATTCGCCATTCAGGCTGCGCAACTGTTGGGAAGGGCGATCGGTGCGGGCCTCTTCGCT
ATTACGCCAGCTGGCGAAAGGGGGATGTGCTGCAAGGCGATTAAGTTGGGTAACGCCAGGGTTTTCCCAG
TCACGACGTTGTAAAACGACGGCCAGTGCCAAGCTGACGCGTGTAGTCTTATGCAATACTCTTGTAGTCT
TGCAACATGGTAACGATGAGTTAGCAACATGCCTTACAAGGAGAGAAAAAGCACCGTGCATGCCGATTGG
TGGAAGTAAGGTGGTACGATCGTGCCTTATTAGGAAGGCAACAGACGGGTCTGACATGGATTGGACGAAC
CACTGAATTGCCGCATTGCAGAGATATTGTATTTAAGTGCCTAGCTCGATACATAAACGGGTCTCTCTGG
TTAGACCAGATCTGAGCCTGGGAGCTCTCTGGCTAACTAGGGAACCCACTGCTTAAGCCTCAATAAAGCT
TGCCTTGAGTGCTTCAAGTAGTGTGTGCCCGTCTGTTGTGTGACTCTGGTAACTAGAGATCCCTCAGACC
CTTTTAGTCAGTGTGGAAAATCTCTAGCAGTGGCGCCCGAACAGGGACTTGAAAGCGAAAGGGAAACCAG
AGGAGCTCTCTCGACGCAGGACTCGGCTTGCTGAAGCGCGCACGGCAAGAGGCGAGGGGCGGCGACTGGT
GAGTACGCCAAAAATTTTGACTAGCGGAGGCTAGAAGGAGAGAGATGGGTGCGAGAGCGTCAGTATTAAG
CGGGGGAGAATTAGATCGCGATGGGAAAAAATTCGGTTAAGGCCAGGGGGAAAGAAAAAATATAAATTAA
AACATATAGTATGGGCAAGCAGGGAGCTAGAACGATTCGCAGTTAATCCTGGCCTGTTAGAAACATCAGA
AGGCTGTAGACAAATACTGGGACAGCTACAACCATCCCTTCAGACAGGATCAGAAGAACTTAGATCATTA
TATAATACAGTAGCAACCCTCTATTGTGTGCATCAAAGGATAGAGATAAAAGACACCAAGGAAGCTTTAG
ACAAGATAGAGGAAGAGCAAAACAAAAGTAAGACCACCGCACAGCAAGCGGCCACTGATCTTCAGACCTG
GAGGAGGAGATATGAGGGACAATTGGAGAAGTGAATTATATAAATATAAAGTAGTAAAAATTGAACCATT
AGGAGTAGCACCCACCAAGGCAAAGAGAAGAGTGGTGCAGAGAGAAAAAAGAGCAGTGGGAATAGGAGCT
TTGTTCCTTGGGTTCTTGGGAGCAGCAGGAAGCACTATGGGCGCAGCGTCAATGACGCTGACGGTACAGG
CCAGACAATTATTGTCTGGTATAGTGCAGCAGCAGAACAATTTGCTGAGGGCTATTGAGGCGCAACAGCA
TCTGTTGCAACTCACAGTCTGGGGCATCAAGCAGCTCCAGGCAAGAATCCTGGCTGTGGAAAGATACCTA
AAGGATCAACAGCTCCTGGGGATTTGGGGTTGCTCTGGAAAACTCATTTGCACCACTGCTGTGCCTTGGA
ATGCTAGTTGGAGTAATAAATCTCTGGAACAGATTTGGAATCACACGACCTGGATGGAGTGGGACAGAGA
AATTAACAATTACACAAGCTTAATACACTCCTTAATTGAAGAATCGCAAAACCAGCAAGAAAAGAATGAA
CAAGAATTATTGGAATTAGATAAATGGGCAAGTTTGTGGAATTGGTTTAACATAACAAATTGGCTGTGGT
ATATAAAATTATTCATAATGATAGTAGGAGGCTTGGTAGGTTTAAGAATAGTTTTTGCTGTACTTTCTAT
AGTGAATAGAGTTAGGCAGGGATATTCACCATTATCGTTTCAGACCCACCTCCCAACCCCGAGGGGACCC
GACAGGCCCGAAGGAATAGAAGAAGAAGGTGGAGAGAGAGACAGAGACAGATCCATTCGATTAGTGAACG
GATCTCGACGGTATCGGTTAACTTTTAAAAGAAAAGGGGGGATTGGGGGGTACAGTGCAGGGGAAAGAAT
AGTAGACATAATAGCAACAGACATACAAACTAAAGAATTACAAAAACAAATTACAAAATTCAAAATTTTA
TCGATACTAGTATTATGCCCAGTACATGACCTTATGGGACTTTCCTACTTGGCAGTACATCTACGTATTA
GTCATCGCTATTACCATG
Features (pLannotate 1.2.2; 29 found; start..end, strand, type, name):
      1..204     +  promoter       CMV promoter: human cytomegalovirus (CMV) immediate early promoter
    255..462     +  ncRNA          IRES n-myc (fragment): Accession: RF00226 - n-myc internal ribosome entry site (IRES)
    437..1828    +  CDS            MYCN: MYCN_HUMAN - Also known as BHLHE37, NMYC. Experimental evidence at protein level: Swiss-Prot protein existence level 1. Positively regulates the transcription of MYCNOS in neuroblastoma cells. From Homo sapiens (Human).
   2393..2604    +  promoter       EF-1α core promoter: core promoter for human elongation factor EF-1α
   2617..2885    +  LTR            5' LTR (truncated): truncated 5' long terminal repeat (LTR) from human T-cell leukemia virus (HTLV) type 1
   2919..3593    +  CDS            mRFP1: mRFP1 is a basic (constitutively fluorescent) red fluorescent protein published in 2002, derived from Discosoma sp.. It is reported to be a somewhat slowly-maturing monomer with low acid sensitivity.
   3606..4193    +  misc_feature   WPRE: woodchuck hepatitis virus posttranscriptional regulatory element
   4188..4295    +  CDS            nef (fragment): NEF_SIVS4 - Experimental evidence at protein level: Swiss-Prot protein existence level 1. Interferes with TCR signaling from the cell membrane. Interacts with CD247/TCRZ (TCR zeta chain) and exert potent down- regulation of cell surface TCR/CD3 complexes. From Simian immunodeficiency virus (isolate F236/smH4) (SIV-sm) (Simian immunodeficiency virus sooty mangabey monkey).
   4320..4500    +  LTR            5' LTR (truncated): truncated 5' long terminal repeat (LTR) from HIV-1
   4572..4693    +  polyA_signal   SV40 poly(A) signal: SV40 polyadenylation signal
   4733..4868    +  rep_origin     SV40 ori: SV40 origin of replication
   4925..4941    -  protein_bind   lac operator: The lac repressor binds to the lac operator to inhibit transcription in E. coli. This inhibition can be relieved by adding lactose or isopropyl-β-D-thiogalactopyranoside (IPTG). lac repressor encoded by lacI
   4949..4979    -  promoter       lac promoter: promoter for the E. coli lac operon
   4994..5015    -  protein_bind   CAP binding site: CAP binding activates transcription in the presence of cAMP. E. coli catabolite activator protein
   5028..5120    -  CDS            lacI (fragment): lac repressor; lacI; The lac repressor binds to the lac operator to inhibit transcription in E. coli. This inhibition can be relieved by adding lactose or isopropyl-β-D-thiogalactopyranoside (IPTG).
   5303..5891    -  rep_origin     ori: high-copy-number ColE1/pMB1/pBR322/pUC origin of replication
   6062..6922    -  CDS            AmpR: β-lactamase; bla; confers resistance to ampicillin, carbenicillin, and related antibiotics
   6923..7027    -  promoter       AmpR promoter: bla
   7122..7157    +  CDS            rop (fragment): Rop protein, which maintains plasmids at low copy number; rop
   7259..7358    +  misc_feature   bom (fragment): basis of mobility region from pBR322
   7364..7518    -  CDS            lacZα (fragment): LacZα fragment of β-galactosidase; lacZ fragment
   7532..7758    +  promoter       RSV promoter: Rous sarcoma virus enhancer/promoter
   7759..7939    +  LTR            5' LTR (truncated): truncated 5' long terminal repeat (LTR) from HIV-1
   7986..8111    +  misc_feature   HIV-1 Ψ: packaging signal of human immunodeficiency virus type 1
   8095..8433    +  CDS            HIV-1 gag (fragment): gag protein from human immunodeficiency virus 1; gag
   8604..8837    +  misc_feature   RRE: The Rev response element (RRE) of HIV-1 allows for Rev-dependent mRNA export from the nucleus to the cytoplasm.
   9214..9314    +  CDS            Rev (fragment): human immunodeficiency virus 1 (HIV-1) Rev protein; rev; enhances nuclear export of unspliced and incompletely spliced viral mRNAs
   9333..9449    +  misc_feature   cPPT/CTS: central polypurine tract and central termination sequence of HIV-1
   9462..9538    +  enhancer       CMV enhancer (fragment): human cytomegalovirus immediate early enhancer
