[The description below was written by a language model from this plasmid's Addgene catalogue record and pLannotate feature annotations shown in this document.]
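Description:
pCDH-CMV-human MYCN-EF1-mRFP is a lentiviral transfer plasmid (about 9.5 kb) built on the pCDH-EF1-mRFP backbone for expressing human MYCN in mammalian cells. It is propagated in E. coli through a high-copy ColE1/pUC-type origin and selected with ampicillin via the AmpR (β-lactamase) gene. The remaining lac, rop, bom and lacZα fragments in the annotation are backbone remnants with no evident functional role. An SV40 origin and SV40 poly(A) signal lie just downstream of the viral cassette.

The viral genome is arranged in third-generation style. An RSV promoter fused to a truncated HIV-1 5' LTR drives genomic RNA production in packaging cells. It is followed by the Ψ packaging signal with a partial gag sequence, the Rev response element for Rev-dependent nuclear export, and the cPPT/CTS, which aids nuclear import of the reverse-transcribed genome. A second truncated HIV-1 LTR closes the cassette at the 3' end.

Two independent expression units sit between these elements. The CMV enhancer/promoter drives the roughly 1.4 kb human MYCN coding sequence. A fragment annotated as the n-myc IRES lies just upstream and overlaps the start of that coding sequence, which suggests some native 5' leader was retained. Downstream, an EF-1α core promoter joined to an HTLV-1 LTR segment, a common composite promoter, drives the monomeric red fluorescent protein mRFP1. A WPRE follows to enhance transcript stability and expression.

No drug-resistance marker for mammalian cells is annotated, and the record lists RFP as the selectable marker, so transduced cells are identified or sorted by red fluorescence. The stated purpose is lentiviral expression of human MYCN, and the record gives no more specific application.
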