Addgene plasmid #193708: pCDH-CMV-human MYCN-EF1-mRFP
Purpose: Lentiviral expression of human MYCN
Depositing lab: Martine Roussel. Depositing organization: St. Jude Children's Research Hospital.
Backbone
  Vector backbone: pCDH-EF1-mRFP
  Vector type: Mammalian Expression, Lentiviral
  Selectable markers: RFP
Growth in bacteria
  Bacterial resistance: Ampicillin, 100 μg/mL
  Growth temperature: 37°C
  Growth strain: NEB Stable
  Copy number: Unknown
Gene/Insert
  Gene/Insert name: MYCN
  Species: H. sapiens (human)
  Insert size (bp): 1400
  Entrez Gene: MYCN (a.k.a. FGLDS1, MODED, MPAPA, MYCNsORF, MYCNsPEP, N-myc, NMYC, ODED, bHLHe37)
  Cloning method: Unknown
Terms and licenses: Academic/Nonprofit Terms; Industry Terms: Not Available to Industry
How to cite: pCDH-CMV-human MYCN-EF1-mRFP was a gift from Martine Roussel (Addgene plasmid # 193708 ; http://n2t.net/addgene:193708 ; RRID:Addgene_193708)
